Addgene plasmid #201190: pRha-ABE8e-SpCas9-NG
Purpose: Expresses the base editor ABE8e-SpCas9-NG in bacterial cells
Depositing lab: Jonathan Yen. Depositing organization: St. Jude Children's Research Hospital. Publication: Potent and uniform fetal hemoglobin induction via base editing. Mayuranathan T, Newby GA, Feng R, Yao Y, Mayberry KD, Lazzarotto CR, Li Y, Levine RM, Nimmagadda N, Dempsey E, Kang G, Porter SN, Doerfler PA, Zhang J, Jang Y, Chen J, Bell HW, Crossley M, Bhoopalan SV, Sharma A, Tisdale JF, Pruett-Miller SM, Cheng Y, Tsai SQ, Liu DR, Weiss MJ, Yen JS. Nat Genet. 2023 Jul;55(7):1210-1220. doi: 10.1038/s41588-023-01434-7. Epub 2023 Jul 3. PubMed 37400614.
Backbone
  Vector backbone: pD881-SR
  Backbone manufacturer: Atum
  Total vector size (bp): 7095
  Vector type: Bacterial Expression
Growth in bacteria
  Bacterial resistance: Kanamycin, 50 μg/mL
  Growth temperature: 37°C
  Growth strain: DH5alpha
  Copy number: Low Copy
Gene/Insert
  Gene/Insert name: ABE8e-SpCas9-NG
  Species: Synthetic
  Insert size (bp): 4845
  Promoter: pRhaBAD
  Tag / fusion protein: 8xHIS (N terminal on insert); BP-NLS (N terminal on insert); BP-NLS (C terminal on insert)
  Cloning method: Ligation Independent Cloning
  Sequencing primers: 5′ CGAATTCAGGCGCTTTTTAG; 3′ CAGTGAGTTGATTGCAGTCC
Resource information
  A portion of this plasmid was derived from a plasmid made by: David Liu's lab at Broad Institute
Terms and licenses: Academic/Nonprofit Terms; Industry Terms: Not Available to Industry
How to cite: pRha-ABE8e-SpCas9-NG was a gift from Jonathan Yen (Addgene plasmid # 201190 ; http://n2t.net/addgene:201190 ; RRID:Addgene_201190)
