[The description below was written by a language model from this plasmid's Addgene catalogue record and pLannotate feature annotations shown in this document.]
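Description:
pRha-ABE8e-SpCas9-NG is a 7,095 bp bacterial expression plasmid built on the commercial pD881-SR backbone and designed to produce the adenine base editor ABE8e-SpCas9-NG in E. coli. It replicates from a p15A origin, consistent with the low copy number listed in the record and compatible with ColE1-type plasmids, and is selected with kanamycin through an aph(3')-Ia resistance gene. That gene lies on the reverse strand next to a cat promoter, which appears to drive it across the circular junction. Short fragments annotated as RSF ori, bom and a pBluescript polylinker are probably just partial matches within the backbone. Several terminators (tonB, T7, T3Te, T7Te) insulate the expression and marker units from one another.

The payload is a synthetic open reading frame of about 4.8 kb under the rhaBAD promoter, which is tightly induced by L-rhamnose and repressed by glucose. The feature table shows an E. coli TadA-derived deaminase domain followed, after a linker-sized gap, by Streptococcus pyogenes Cas9. By its name, the fusion combines the evolved ABE8e deaminase with the SpCas9-NG variant, which recognises relaxed NG PAMs, although the record does not list the specific mutations or the nickase status. The protein carries an N-terminal 8xHis tag for affinity purification and bipartite nuclear localisation signals at both ends, which would direct the purified protein to the nucleus of eukaryotic target cells.

This design suits recombinant production and purification of the editor protein, for example for ribonucleoprotein delivery, though the stated purpose covers only bacterial expression. The associated publication concerns fetal haemoglobin induction by base editing, and part of the plasmid derives from an earlier base editor construct made in another laboratory.
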