Features (pLannotate 1.2.2; 13 found; start..end, strand, type, name):
      1..91      -  promoter       cat promoter: promoter of the E. coli cat gene encoding chloramphenicol acetyltransferase
    100..130     -  terminator     tonB terminator: bidirectional E. coli tonB-P14 transcription terminator
    195..313     +  promoter       rhaB promoter: promoter of the E. coli rhaBAD operon, conferring tight induction with L-rhamnose and repression with D-glucose in the presence of RhaR and RhaS (Giacalone et al., 2006)
    426..917     +  CDS            tadA: TADA_ECOLI - Also known as yfhC. Experimental evidence at protein level: Swiss-Prot protein existence level 1. Catalyzes the deamination of adenosine to inosine at the wobble position 34 of tRNA(Arg2). Essential for cell viability. From Escherichia coli (strain K12).
   1020..5120    +  CDS            cas9: CAS9_STRP1 - Also known as csn1 From Streptococcus pyogenes serotype M1.
   5193..5210    -  misc_feature   MCS (fragment): pBluescript multiple cloning site
   5221..5268    +  terminator     T7 terminator: transcription terminator for bacteriophage T7 RNA polymerase
   5366..5395    +  terminator     T3Te terminator: phage T3 early transcription terminator
   5425..5970    +  rep_origin     p15A ori: Plasmids containing the medium-copy-number p15A origin of replication can be propagated in E. coli cells that contain a second plasmid with the ColE1 origin.
   6058..6113    +  rep_origin     RSF ori (fragment): Plasmids containing the RSF 1030 origin of replication can be propagated in E. coli cells that contain additional plasmids with compatible origins.
   6212..6233    -  misc_feature   bom (fragment): basis of mobility region from pBR322
   6235..6262    -  terminator     T7Te terminator: phage T7 early transcription terminator
   6286..7095    -  CDS            KanR: aminoglycoside phosphotransferase; aph(3')-Ia; confers resistance to kanamycin in bacteria or G418 (Geneticin®) in eukaryotes
>Addgene plasmid #201190 | pRha-ABE8e-SpCas9-NG | addgene full sequence | sequence record 395655 | Addgene NGS Result
AGCTCCTGAAAATCTCGATAACTCAAAAAATACGCCCGGTAGTGATCTTATTTCATTATGGTGAAAGTTG
GAACCTCTTACGTGCCGATCAAGAAGACGGTCAAAAGCCTCCGGTCGGAGGCTTTTGACTTTCTGCTATG
GAGGTCAGGTATGATTTAAATGGTCAGTATTGAGCGATATCTAGAGAATTCGTCCACCACAATTCAGCAA
ATTGTGAACATCATCACGTTCATCTTTCCCTGGTTGCCAATGGCCCATTTTCCTGTCAGTAACGAGAAGG
TCGCGAATTCAGGCGCTTTTTAGACTGGTCGTAATGAAATTCTTTTTAAGAAGGAGATATACATATGCAC
CATCACCATCATCATCATCACAAACGTACCGCAGATGGTAGCGAATTTGAAAGCCCGAAAAAAAAGCGTA
AAGTTAGCGAAGTTGAATTTAGCCACGAATACTGGATGCGTCATGCGTTGACGCTGGCGAAGCGTGCGCG
TGACGAACGCGAGGTGCCGGTGGGTGCTGTTCTGGTGCTGAACAATCGTGTAATCGGTGAAGGTTGGAAT
CGCGCGATCGGTCTGCATGATCCAACCGCGCACGCAGAAATCATGGCGCTGCGTCAGGGTGGCCTGGTGA
TGCAAAATTACCGTCTGATCGATGCGACGCTGTATGTGACCTTCGAACCGTGTGTCATGTGTGCCGGTGC
CATGATCCACAGCCGCATTGGCCGTGTGGTCTTTGGCGTTCGTAACAGCAAACGTGGCGCAGCAGGCTCT
CTGATGAACGTCCTGAATTACCCGGGTATGAACCATCGTGTTGAGATTACGGAGGGCATCTTAGCGGATG
AATGTGCTGCGCTGCTGTGCGATTTCTATCGCATGCCGCGTCAAGTCTTTAACGCACAGAAGAAGGCACA
ATCTAGCATTAACTCTGGCGGTTCGTCTGGTGGTAGCAGCGGCAGCGAAACGCCGGGTACCAGCGAGAGC
GCAACCCCGGAAAGCTCCGGTGGCAGCTCTGGCGGCTCTGACAAAAAGTATTCGATTGGCCTGGCGATCG
GCACGAACAGCGTCGGTTGGGCTGTTATTACCGACGAGTATAAAGTGCCGAGCAAGAAGTTTAAAGTCTT
GGGTAACACCGATCGCCATAGCATCAAAAAGAATCTGATTGGTGCCCTGCTGTTTGATAGCGGCGAAACG
GCAGAAGCGACCCGTCTGAAACGTACCGCACGTCGTCGCTACACTCGTCGTAAAAACCGCATTTGCTATT
TGCAAGAGATCTTCAGCAATGAAATGGCCAAAGTTGACGACAGCTTCTTTCACCGTCTGGAGGAGAGCTT
TCTGGTTGAAGAGGATAAGAAACACGAGCGTCACCCGATCTTTGGTAATATCGTTGACGAGGTCGCGTAT
CACGAGAAGTACCCGACGATCTACCACTTGCGTAAGAAACTGGTGGACAGCACCGATAAAGCCGATCTGC
GTCTGATTTACTTGGCGTTGGCGCACATGATCAAGTTCCGCGGTCATTTCCTGATCGAGGGTGACCTGAA
CCCAGATAATTCCGACGTCGACAAGCTGTTCATCCAGCTGGTTCAGACCTACAACCAATTGTTTGAAGAA
AACCCGATTAATGCATCTGGTGTCGACGCGAAGGCGATTCTGAGCGCGCGTCTGAGCAAGTCTCGTCGTC
TGGAGAATCTGATCGCGCAATTGCCGGGTGAGAAGAAAAATGGTTTGTTTGGCAACTTGATCGCGCTGAG
CCTGGGTCTGACCCCGAACTTTAAGAGCAATTTCGACCTGGCAGAAGATGCGAAACTGCAGCTGAGCAAA
GACACCTATGATGACGACCTGGATAATCTCCTGGCACAAATTGGTGACCAGTATGCGGACCTGTTCCTGG
CTGCGAAAAATCTGTCGGACGCCATTCTGCTGTCGGACATTCTGCGCGTTAACACTGAGATCACGAAAGC
ACCGCTGTCTGCGAGCATGATTAAACGTTATGACGAGCACCATCAAGACCTGACCCTGCTGAAGGCCCTG
GTCCGTCAGCAACTGCCGGAGAAGTATAAAGAAATTTTTTTCGATCAGAGCAAGAACGGTTACGCAGGCT
ATATCGATGGCGGTGCGAGCCAAGAAGAGTTTTACAAATTCATTAAACCGATTTTGGAGAAGATGGACGG
TACCGAGGAGTTGCTGGTGAAACTGAATCGCGAAGATCTGCTGCGCAAACAACGTACGTTCGATAACGGT
AGCATCCCACACCAGATTCACCTGGGTGAGCTGCACGCGATTCTGCGTCGTCAGGAAGATTTCTACCCAT
TCCTGAAAGATAATCGTGAAAAGATTGAGAAAATCTTGACGTTCCGCATTCCGTACTACGTCGGTCCGCT
GGCACGTGGCAACAGCCGTTTCGCTTGGATGACGCGCAAGAGCGAGGAAACTATCACGCCGTGGAACTTT
GAGGAAGTCGTCGACAAAGGTGCGAGCGCGCAAAGCTTTATTGAGCGCATGACCAACTTTGACAAGAATC
TGCCGAACGAGAAAGTCTTGCCAAAGCACAGCCTGCTGTACGAGTATTTCACGGTGTACAATGAACTGAC
CAAAGTTAAGTATGTCACCGAGGGTATGCGTAAACCAGCGTTCCTGTCCGGTGAACAGAAGAAAGCAATT
GTGGATCTGTTGTTTAAGACGAACCGTAAAGTCACGGTGAAGCAGTTGAAAGAGGATTACTTCAAAAAGA
TCGAATGCTTTGACAGCGTGGAAATTAGCGGTGTTGAGGACCGTTTCAACGCCAGCTTGGGCACCTACCA
TGATCTGCTGAAAATCATTAAGGACAAGGACTTCCTGGATAACGAAGAAAACGAGGATATTCTGGAGGAT
ATTGTCCTGACGCTGACCCTCTTCGAAGATCGCGAAATGATTGAAGAGAGACTGAAAACTTACGCCCACT
TGTTTGACGATAAAGTCATGAAACAACTGAAGCGCCGTCGTTACACCGGTTGGGGTCGTCTGAGCCGTAA
GCTGATCAACGGTATCCGTGATAAGCAATCTGGCAAAACGATCCTGGACTTTCTGAAAAGCGATGGTTTC
GCGAACCGCAACTTCATGCAGCTTATTCACGACGATTCTCTGACCTTTAAGGAGGACATCCAAAAAGCCC
AGGTTAGCGGTCAGGGCGATTCCCTGCATGAGCATATTGCTAACTTAGCGGGTAGCCCGGCAATCAAAAA
GGGCATTCTGCAAACCGTTAAGGTTGTGGACGAGTTGGTTAAGGTCATGGGCCGTCATAAGCCGGAGAAT
ATCGTTATTGAGATGGCGCGCGAGAATCAGACCACGCAGAAAGGCCAAAAGAATAGCCGTGAACGTATGA
AACGTATTGAAGAGGGTATCAAAGAGCTGGGCAGCCAAATCTTGAAGGAACATCCGGTGGAGAACACGCA
GCTGCAGAATGAAAAGCTGTACCTGTACTATCTGCAAAACGGTCGTGATATGTACGTTGACCAAGAGCTG
GACATCAACCGCCTGAGCGATTATGATGTTGATCACATTGTGCCGCAATCTTTTCTGAAGGACGACAGCA
TCGACAACAAAGTTTTGACCCGTAGCGACAAGAATCGCGGTAAAAGCGATAATGTTCCGAGCGAAGAGGT
CGTTAAGAAGATGAAAAACTATTGGCGTCAGTTGCTGAATGCAAAACTGATTACCCAACGCAAATTCGAC
AATTTGACTAAAGCGGAGCGTGGTGGTCTGAGCGAGCTGGACAAGGCGGGTTTCATTAAGCGTCAACTGG
TTGAAACTCGTCAGATCACGAAGCACGTGGCGCAGATTCTGGACAGCCGCATGAATACTAAGTACGATGA
AAATGATAAACTCATTCGTGAGGTCAAGGTCATTACCCTGAAGTCTAAGCTCGTCAGCGATTTTCGTAAA
GACTTCCAGTTCTATAAGGTGCGCGAAATCAACAATTACCACCACGCCCATGATGCATATCTGAACGCCG
TGGTGGGTACGGCTCTGATCAAGAAATATCCGAAACTGGAGTCCGAGTTTGTCTATGGTGACTACAAAGT
GTATGACGTCCGCAAAATGATCGCCAAATCGGAACAAGAGATTGGCAAGGCAACCGCGAAGTACTTTTTC
TATTCCAACATTATGAACTTTTTCAAGACCGAGATCACCCTGGCAAACGGTGAGATCCGTAAACGTCCGC
TGATCGAAACTAACGGTGAAACCGGTGAAATCGTGTGGGACAAAGGTCGTGACTTTGCAACCGTGCGTAA
AGTGCTGTCGATGCCACAGGTCAACATCGTTAAGAAAACCGAAGTTCAAACTGGTGGCTTTAGCAAGGAG
AGCATTCGTCCTAAGCGCAACAGCGACAAGCTGATTGCACGTAAGAAGGACTGGGACCCGAAGAAGTACG
GCGGCTTTGTGTCCCCGACGGTTGCGTATAGCGTTCTCGTTGTGGCGAAAGTCGAGAAAGGCAAGAGCAA
AAAGCTGAAAAGCGTTAAAGAATTGCTGGGTATCACGATTATGGAGCGTAGCAGCTTCGAAAAGAATCCT
ATTGATTTCTTGGAAGCAAAAGGTTACAAGGAGGTGAAGAAAGACTTGATCATCAAACTGCCGAAGTATT
CCCTGTTCGAGCTGGAAAACGGCCGCAAACGTATGCTGGCCAGCGCTCGCTTTCTGCAAAAGGGCAACGA
ACTGGCTCTGCCGAGCAAATATGTGAATTTCCTGTACCTGGCCAGCCACTACGAGAAACTGAAGGGCTCC
CCGGAAGATAACGAGCAGAAGCAGCTGTTCGTTGAGCAGCACAAGCATTACCTGGACGAGATTATCGAGC
AGATCAGCGAGTTTAGCAAACGCGTGATTCTGGCGGATGCGAATTTGGATAAAGTTCTGTCGGCCTATAA
TAAACACCGCGACAAACCGATTCGCGAGCAGGCGGAGAACATTATCCACTTGTTCACCCTGACCAATCTG
GGTGCTCCGCGTGCTTTCAAATACTTTGATACCACGATTGATCGCAAAGTGTATCGTTCCACCAAAGAGG
TACTGGACGCGACCCTGATCCACCAGAGCATCACCGGCTTGTACGAAACGCGCATCGATCTGTCTCAACT
GGGCGGTGACAGCGGTGGTTCGAAACGTACCGCGGATGGCTCTGAATTTGAACCTCCGAAAAAGAAACGC
AAGGTGTAAGGTTAGAGCGGCCGCCACCGCTGAGCAATAACTAGCATAACCCCTTGGGGCCTCTAAACGG
GTCTTGAGGGGTTTTTTGCTGAAAGGAGGAACTATATCCGGGTAACGAATTCAAGCTTGATATCATTCAG
GACGAGCCTCAGACTCCAGCGTAACTGGACTGCAATCAACTCACTGGCTCACCTTCACGGGTGGGCCTTT
CTTCGGTAGAAGTCTTCTTAATAAGATGATCTTCTTGAGATCGTTTTGGTCTGCGCGTAATCTCTTGCTC
TGAAAACGAAAAAACCGCCTTGCAGGGCGGTTTTTCGAAGGTTCTCTGAGCTACCAACTCTTTGAACCGA
GGTAACTGGCTTGGAGGAGCGCAGTCACCAAAACTTGTCCTTTCAGTTTAGCCTTAACCGGCGCATGACT
TCAAGACTAACTCCTCTAAATCAATTACCAGTGGCTGCTGCCAGTGGTGCTTTTGCATGTCTTTCCGGGT
TGGACTCAAGACGATAGTTACCGGATAAGGCGCAGCGGTCGGACTGAACGGGGGGTTCGTGCATACAGTC
CAGCTTGGAGCGAACTGCCTACCCGGAACTGAGTGTCAGGCGTGGAATGAGACAAACGCGGCCATAACAG
CGGAATGACACCGGTAAACCGAAAGGCAGGAACAGGAGAGCGCACGAGGGAGCCGCCAGGGGGAAACGCC
TGGTATCTTTATAGTCCTGTCGGGTTTCGCCACCACTGATTTGAGCGTCAGATTTCGTGATGCTTGTCAG
GGGGGCGGAGCCTATGGAAAAACGGCTTTGCCGCGGCCCTCTCACTTCCCTGTTAAGTATCTTCCTGGCA
TCTTCCAGGAAATCTCCGCCCCGTTCGTAAGCCATTTCCGCTCGCCGCAGTCGAACGACCGAGCGTAGCG
AGTCAGTGAGCGAGGAAGCGGAATATATCCTGTATCACATATTCTGCTGACGCACCGGTGCAGCCTTTTT
TCTCCTGCCACATGAAGCACTTCACTGACACCCTCATCAGTGCCAACATAGTAAGCCAGTATACACTCCG
CTAGCGCAGAAAGGCCCACCCGAAGGTGAGCCAGGTGATTACATTTGGGCCCTCATTAGAAAAACTCATC
GAGCATCAAATGAAATTGCAATTTATTCATATCAGGATTATCAATACCATATTTTTGAAAAAGCCGTTTC
TGTAATGAAGGAGAAAACTCACCGAGGCAGTTCCATAGGATGGCAAGATCCTGGTATCGGTCTGCGATTC
CGACTCGTCCAACATCAATACAACCTATTAATTTCCCCTCGTCAAAAATAAGGTTATCAAGTGAGAAATC
ACCATGAGTGACGACTGAATCCGGTGAGAATGGCAAAAGTTTATGCATTTCTTTCCAGACTTGTTCAACA
GGCCAGCCATTACGCTCGTCATCAAAATCACTCGCATCAACCAAACCGTTATTCATTCGTGATTGCGCCT
GAGCGAGGCGAAATACGCGATCGCTGTTAAAAGGACAATTACAAACAGGAATCGAGTGCAACCGGCGCAG
GAACACTGCCAGCGCATCAACAATATTTTCACCTGAATCAGGATATTCTTCTAATACCTGGAACGCTGTT
TTTCCGGGGATCGCAGTGGTGAGTAACCATGCATCATCAGGAGTACGGATAAAATGCTTGATGGTCGGAA
GTGGCATAAATTCCGTCAGCCAGTTTAGTCTGACCATCTCATCTGTAACATCATTGGCAACGCTACCTTT
GCCATGTTTCAGAAACAACTCTGGCGCATCGGGCTTCCCATACAAGCGATAGATTGTCGCACCTGATTGC
CCGACATTATCGCGAGCCCATTTATACCCATATAAATCAGCATCCATGTTGGAATTTAATCGCGGCCTCG
ACGTTTCCCGTTGAATATTGCTCAT
